>Addgene plasmid #50450 | pCDNA3 Flag MKK3b(Glu, delete LXL) | depositor partial sequence | sequence record 75633 | T7 and Sp6
TAAGGGACGATGATGACAAAGAGTCGCCCGCCTCGAGCCAGCCCGCCAGCATGCCCCAGTCCAAAGGAAA
ATCCAAGAGGAAGAAGGATTCCTGCATGTCCAAGCCACCCGCACCCAACCCCACACCCCCCCGGAACCTG
GACTCCCGGACCTTCATCACCATTGGAGACAGAAACTTTGAGGTGGAGGCTGATGACTTGGTGACCATCT
CAGAACTGGGCCGTGGAGCCTATGGGGTGGTAGAGAAGGTGCGGCACGCCCAGAGCGGCACCATCATGGC
CGTGAAGCGGATCCGGGCCACCGTGAACTCACAGGAGCAGAAGCGGCTGCTCATGGACCTGGACATCAAC
ATGCGCACGGTCGACTGTTTCTACACTGTCACCTTCTACGGGGCACTATTCAGAGAGGGAGACGTGTGGA
TCTGCATGGAGCTCATGGACACATCCTTGGACAAGTTCTACCGGAAGGTGCTGGATAAAAACATGACAAT
TCCAGAGGACATCCTTGGGGAGATTGCTGTGTCTATCGTGCGGGCCCTGGAGCATCTGCACAGCAAGCTG
TCGGTGATCCACAGAGATGTGAAGCCCTCCAATGTCCTTATCAACAAGGAGGGCCATGTGAAGATGTGTG
ACTTTGGCATCAGTGGCTACTTGGTGGACGAGGTGGCCAAGGAGATGGATGCCGGCTGCAAGCCCTACAT
GGCCCCTGAGAGGATCAACCCAGAGCTGAACCAGAAGGGCTACAATGTCAAGTCCGACGTCTGGAGCCTG
GGCATCACCATGATTGAGATGGCCATCCTGCGGTTCCCTTACGAGTCCTGGGGGACCCCGTTCCAGCAGC
TGAAGCAGGTGGTGGAGGAGCCGTCCCCCCAGCTCCCAGCCGACCGTTTCTCCCCCGAGTTTGTGGACTT
CACTGCTCAGTGCCTGAGGAAGAACCCCGCAGAGCGTATGAGCTACCTGGAGCTGATGGAGCACCCCTTC
TTCACCTTGCACAAAACCAAGAAGACGGACATTGCTGCCTTCGTGAAGAAGATCCTGGGAGAAGACTCAT
AGGGGCTGGGCCTCGGACAAGCCGAATTCCAGCACACTGGCGGCCGTTACTAGAGGGCCCTATTCTATAG
TGTCACCTAAATGCTAGAGCTCGCTGATCAGCCTCGACTGTGCCTTCTAGTTGCCAGCCATCTGGTTGTT
TGCCCCTCCC
