>Addgene plasmid #50450 | pCDNA3 Flag MKK3b(Glu, delete LXL) | addgene partial sequence | sequence record 78126 | CMV-F 5'-CGCAAATGGGCGGTAGGCGTG-3'
TAGAGAACCCACTGCTTACTGGCTTATCGAAATTAATACGACTCACTATAGGGAGACCCAAGCTTCCACT
TTGCAGCATGGACTATAAGGACGATGATGACAAAGAGTCGCCCGCCTCGAGCCAGCCCGCCAGCATGCCC
CAGTCCAAAGGAAAATCCAAGAGGAAGAAGGATTCCTGCATGTCCAAGCCACCCGCACCCAACCCCACAC
CCCCCCGGAACCTGGACTCCCGGACCTTCATCACCATTGGAGACAGAAACTTTGAGGTGGAGGCTGATGA
CTTGGTGACCATCTCAGAACTGGGCCGTGGAGCCTATGGGGTGGTAGAGAAGGTGCGGCACGCCCAGAGC
GGCACCATCATGGCCGTGAAGCGGATCCGGGCCACCGTGAACTCACAGGAGCAGAAGCGGCTGCTCATGG
ACCTGGACATCAACATGCGCACGGTCGACTGTTTCTACACTGTCACCTTCTACGGGGCACTATTCAGAGA
GGGAGACGTGTGGATCTGCATGGAGCTCATGGACACATCCTTGGACAAGTTCTACCGGAAGGTGCTGGAT
AAAAACATGACAATTCCAGAGGACATCCTTGGGGAGATTGCTGTGTCTATCGTGCGGGCCCTGGAGCATC
TGCACAGCAAGCTGTCGGTGATCCACAGAGATGTGAAGCCCTCCAATGTCCTTATCAACAAGGAGGGCCA
TGTGAAGATGTGTGACTTTGGCATCAGTGGCTACTTGGTGGACGAGGTGGCCAAGGAGATGGATGCCGGC
TGCAAGCCCTACATGGCCCCTGAGAGGATCAACCCAGAGCTGA
