[The description below was written by a language model from this plasmid's Addgene catalogue record.]
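Description:
pCDNA3 Flag MKK3b(Glu, delete LXL) is a mammalian expression plasmid built on the Invitrogen pcDNA3 backbone, with a total size of about 6.4 kb. It is maintained as a high-copy plasmid in E. coli under ampicillin selection. No feature table accompanies the record, so other backbone elements are not itemised. The listed BGH reverse sequencing primer is consistent with the bovine growth hormone polyadenylation region that normally lies downstream of the pcDNA3 cloning site.

The payload is a roughly 1 kb human MAP2K3 cDNA encoding the MKK3b isoform (MKK3 isoform B), inserted between HindIII and EcoRI sites, both of which remain intact. It is expressed from the CMV immediate-early promoter with an N-terminal Flag epitope for detection or immunoprecipitation. The coding sequence carries two kinds of change. Serine 218 and threonine 222 are each replaced by glutamic acid. Acidic substitutions of this kind are commonly used to mimic phosphorylation of a MAP kinase kinase and so produce a constitutively active enzyme, although the record itself does not describe these positions. In addition, residues L25 to I27 are deleted, the "LXL" deletion in the name. The record does not explain the role of this motif, but the associated study concerns the determinants of selective activation of p38 MAP kinase isoforms, which suggests the deletion was made to test an N-terminal region's contribution to that selectivity.

The stated purpose is activation of p38 in the signalling pathway. The construct is therefore suited to transfection experiments in mammalian cells that compare this variant with other MKK3 forms for their ability to activate p38 MAP kinases.
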