Addgene plasmid #50450: pCDNA3 Flag MKK3b(Glu, delete LXL)
Purpose: activates p38 in the signaling pathway
Depositing lab: Roger Davis. Depositing organization: University of Massachusetts, Worcester. Publication: Molecular determinants that mediate selective activation of p38 MAP kinase isoforms. Enslen H, Brancho DM, Davis RJ. EMBO J. 2000 Mar 15. 19(6):1301-11. 10.1093/emboj/19.6.1301 PubMed 10716930.
Backbone
  Vector backbone: pcDNA3
  Backbone manufacturer: Invitrogen
  Backbone size w/o insert (bp): 5400
  Total vector size (bp): 6441
  Vector type: Mammalian Expression
Growth in bacteria
  Bacterial resistance: Ampicillin, 100 μg/mL
  Growth temperature: 37°C
  Growth strain: DH5alpha
  Copy number: High Copy
Gene/Insert
  Gene/Insert name: MKK3b (alt names: MAP2K3 mitogen-activated protein kinase kinase 3; MKK3 isoform B)
  Species: H. sapiens (human)
  Insert size (bp): 1041
  Mutation: deleted L25-I27, changed Serine 218 to Glutamic Acid, changed Threonine 222 to Glutamic Acid
  GenBank ID: NM_145109.2
  Entrez Gene: MAP2K3 (a.k.a. MAPKK3, MEK3, MKK3, PRKMK3, SAPKK-2, SAPKK2)
  Promoter: CMV
  Tag / fusion protein: Flag (N terminal on insert)
  Cloning method: Restriction Enzyme; 5′ cloning site HindIII (not destroyed); 3′ cloning site EcoRI (not destroyed)
  Sequencing primers: 5′ CMV-F; 3′ BGH-rev
Terms and licenses: Academic/Nonprofit Terms; Industry Terms: Not Available to Industry
How to cite: pCDNA3 Flag MKK3b(Glu, delete LXL) was a gift from Roger Davis (Addgene plasmid # 50450 ; http://n2t.net/addgene:50450 ; RRID:Addgene_50450)
